Addgene plasmid #61878: pVITRO1-dV-IgE/κ
Purpose: Human immunoglobulin epsilon antibody expression vector (kappa light chain) without variable regions. Enables Colony-PCR screening of false-positive (PCR vector template) colonies
Depositing lab: Andrew Beavil. Depositing organization: King's College London. Publication: A tool kit for rapid cloning and expression of recombinant antibodies. Dodev TS, Karagiannis P, Gilbert AE, Josephs DH, Bowen H, James LK, Bax HJ, Beavil R, Pang MO, Gould HJ, Karagiannis SN, Beavil AJ. Sci Rep. 2014 Jul 30;4:5885. doi: 10.1038/srep05885. PubMed 25073855.
Backbone
  Vector backbone: pVITRO1-hygro-mcs
  Backbone manufacturer: InvivoGen
  Backbone size w/o insert (bp): 6491
  Total vector size (bp): 8232
  Vector type: Mammalian Expression
  Selectable markers: Hygromycin
Growth in bacteria
  Bacterial resistance: Hygromycin, 200 μg/mL
  Growth temperature: 37°C
  Growth strain: XL1 Blue
  Copy number: Unknown
Gene/Insert 1
  Gene/Insert name: Human immunoglobulin Epsilon constant region
  Species: H. sapiens (human)
  Insert size (bp): 1362
  Mutation: Deleted Variable region
  Promoter: mEF1 Prom
  Cloning method: Ligation Independent Cloning
  Sequencing primers: 5′ TTTTGAGCGGAGCTAATTCTCGGG; 3′ AAAAAACCTCCCACACCTCC
Gene/Insert 2
  Gene/Insert name: Human immunoglobulin kappa constant region
  Species: H. sapiens (human)
  Insert size (bp): 399
  Mutation: Deleted Variable region
  Promoter: rEF1 Prom
  Cloning method: Ligation Independent Cloning
  Sequencing primers: 5′ GAGGCTAATTCTCAAGCCTC; 3′ TCTAGACCTGGAAAGACCAG
Terms and licenses: Academic/Nonprofit Terms; Industry Terms: Not Available to Industry
How to cite: pVITRO1-dV-IgE/κ was a gift from Andrew Beavil (Addgene plasmid # 61878 ; http://n2t.net/addgene:61878 ; RRID:Addgene_61878)
