[The description below was written by a language model from this plasmid's Addgene catalogue record and pLannotate feature annotations shown in this document.]
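Description:
pVITRO1-dV-IgE/κ is a dual-cassette mammalian expression plasmid built on the InvivoGen pVITRO1-hygro-mcs backbone (8,232 bp in total). It carries the constant regions of a human IgE antibody but no variable regions. It replicates in E. coli from a high-copy ColE1/pUC-type origin. A single hygromycin phosphotransferase gene (hph) provides selection in both bacteria and mammalian cells.

The first cassette places the human immunoglobulin epsilon heavy-chain constant region (IGHE) under a mouse EF-1α promoter that is preceded by an SV40 enhancer fragment, and it ends in an SV40 polyadenylation signal. A short heavy-chain leader-like fragment (annotated as IGHV1-38-4) lies directly upstream of the constant region, where the variable domain has been deleted. The second cassette encodes the human kappa light-chain constant region (IGKC), preceded by an Igκ leader fragment. The catalogue lists its promoter as rat EF-1α; the feature table does not annotate this promoter and shows only a CMV enhancer/promoter fragment upstream of that region. Downstream of IGKC, an FMDV IRES links hph to the light-chain transcript, which ends in an EF-1α poly(A) signal, so hygromycin resistance in mammalian cells is coupled to light-chain expression. Short bacterial promoter-like elements (tac fragment, T7) sit just upstream of hph, which may account for its expression in E. coli.

The plasmid belongs to a tool kit for rapid antibody cloning by ligation-independent methods, in which heavy and kappa variable regions are inserted to produce complete recombinant IgE from one plasmid. Because this version lacks variable regions, colony PCR can distinguish true recombinants from false-positive colonies that arise from carried-over PCR vector template.
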