Features (pLannotate 1.2.2; 16 found; start..end, strand, type, name):
     51..242     +  promoter       SV40 promoter (fragment): SV40 enhancer and early promoter
    429..1562    +  promoter       mEF-1α promoter (fragment): strong constitutive promoter for mouse elongation factor EF-1α
   1568..1645    +  CDS            IGHV1-38-4 (fragment): HV384_HUMAN - Also known as IGHV1-C From Homo sapiens (Human).
   1643..2926    +  CDS            IGHE: IGHE_HUMAN - Experimental evidence at protein level: Swiss-Prot protein existence level 1. Constant region of immunoglobulin heavy chains. Immunoglobulins, also known as antibodies, are membrane-bound or secreted glycoproteins produced by B lymphocytes. In the recognition phase of humoral immunity, the membrane-bound immunoglobulins serve as receptors which, upon binding of a specific antigen, trigger the clonal expansion and differentiation of B lymphocytes into immunoglobulins- secreting plasma cells. Secreted immunoglobulins mediate the effector phase of humoral immunity, which results in t
   2955..3076    -  polyA_signal   SV40 poly(A) signal: SV40 polyadenylation signal
   3099..3170    -  CDS            large T antigen (fragment): large T antigen from SV40 (simian virus 40)
   3264..3852    +  rep_origin     ori: high-copy-number ColE1/pMB1/pBR322/pUC origin of replication
   3932..4235    +  enhancer       CMV enhancer: human cytomegalovirus immediate early enhancer
   4237..4336    +  promoter       CMV promoter (fragment): human cytomegalovirus (CMV) immediate early promoter
   5689..5707    +  sig_peptide    Igκ leader (fragment): leader sequence from mouse immunoglobulin κ light chain
   5737..6057    +  CDS            IGKC: IGKC_HUMAN - Experimental evidence at protein level: Swiss-Prot protein existence level 1. Constant region of immunoglobulin light chains. Immunoglobulins, also known as antibodies, are membrane-bound or secreted glycoproteins produced by B lymphocytes. In the recognition phase of humoral immunity, the membrane-bound immunoglobulins serve as receptors which, upon binding of a specific antigen, trigger the clonal expansion and differentiation of B lymphocytes into immunoglobulins- secreting plasma cells. Secreted immunoglobulins mediate the effector phase of humoral immunity, which results in t
   6079..6523    +  misc_feature   FMDV IRES: internal ribosome entry site (IRES) of the foot-and-mouth disease virus
   6556..6574    +  promoter       tac promoter (fragment): strong E. coli promoter; hybrid between the trp and lac UV5 promoters
   6594..6612    +  promoter       T7 promoter: promoter for bacteriophage T7 RNA polymerase
   6622..7644    +  CDS            hph: KHYB_ECOLX - Experimental evidence at protein level: Swiss-Prot protein existence level 1. The aminoglycoside phosphotransferases achieve inactivation of their antibiotic substrates by phosphorylation. Only phosphorylates hygromycin and closely related compounds such as demethyl analogs and destomycin. From Escherichia coli.
   7659..8231    +  polyA_signal   EF-1α poly(A) signal: human EF-1α polyadenylation signal
>Addgene plasmid #61878 | pVITRO1-dV-IgE/κ | depositor full sequence | sequence record 101191 | pVITRO1-dV-IgE/κ sequence 8232 bps
CCTGCAGGGCCTGAAATAACCTCTGAAAGAGGAACTTGGTTAGGTACCTTCTGAGGCGGAAAGAACCAGC
TGTGGAATGTGTGTCAGTTAGGGTGTGGAAAGTCCCCAGGCTCCCCAGCAGGCAGAAGTATGCAAAGCAT
GCATCTCAATTAGTCAGCAACCAGGTGTGGAAAGTCCCCAGGCTCCCCAGCAGGCAGAAGTATGCAAAGC
ATGCATCTCAATTAGTCAGCAACCATAGTCCCACTAGTGGAGCCGAGAGTAATTCATACAAAAGGAGGGA
TCGCCTTCGCAAGGGGAGAGCCCAGGGACCGTCCCTAAATTCTCACAGACCCAAATCCCTGTAGCCGCCC
CACGACAGCGCGAGGAGCATGCGCTCAGGGCTGAGCGCGGGGAGAGCAGAGCACACAAGCTCATAGACCC
TGGTCGTGGGGGGGAGGACCGGGGAGCTGGCGCGGGGCAAACTGGGAAAGCGGTGTCGTGTGCTGGCTCC
GCCCTCTTCCCGAGGGTGGGGGAGAACGGTATATAAGTGCGGCAGTCGCCTTGGACGTTCTTTTTCGCAA
CGGGTTTGCCGTCAGAACGCAGGTGAGGGGCGGGTGTGGCTTCCGCGGGCCGCCGAGCTGGAGGTCCTGC
TCCGAGCGGGCCGGGCCCCGCTGTCGTCGGCGGGGATTAGCTGCGAGCATTCCCGCTTCGAGTTGCGGGC
GGCGCGGGAGGCAGAGTGCGAGGCCTAGCGGCAACCCCGTAGCCTCGCCTCGTGTCCGGCTTGAGGCCTA
GCGTGGTGTCCGCGCCGCCGCCGCGTGCTACTCCGGCCGCACTCTGGTCTTTTTTTTTTTTGTTGTTGTT
GCCCTGCTGCCTTCGATTGCCGTTCAGCAATAGGGGCTAACAAAGGGAGGGTGCGGGGCTTGCTCGCCCG
GAGCCCGGAGAGGTCATGGTTGGGGAGGAATGGAGGGACAGGAGTGGCGGCTGGGGCCCGCCCGCCTTCG
GAGCACATGTCCGACGCCACCTGGATGGGGCGAGGCCTGGGGTTTTTCCCGAAGCAACCAGGCTGGGGTT
AGCGTGCCGAGGCCATGTGGCCCCAGCACCCGGCACGATCTGGCTTGGCGGCGCCGCGTTGCCCTGCCTC
CCTAACTAGGGTGAGGCCATCCCGTCCGGCACCAGTTGCGTGCGTGGAAAGATGGCCGCTCCCGGGCCCT
GTTGCAAGGAGCTCAAAATGGAGGACGCGGCAGCCCGGTGGAGCGGGCGGGTGAGTCACCCACACAAAGG
AAGAGGGCCTGGTCCCTCACCGGCTGCTGCTTCCTGTGACCCCGTGGTCCTATCGGCCGCAATAGTCACC
TCGGGCTTTTGAGCACGGCTAGTCGCGGCGGGGGGAGGGGATGTAATGGCGTTGGAGTTTGTTCACATTT
GGTGGGTGGAGACTAGTCAGGCCAGCCTGGCGCTGGAAGTCATTTTTGGAATTTGTCCCCTTGAGTTTTG
AGCGGAGCTAATTCTCGGGCTTCTTAGCGGTTCAAAGGTATCTTTTAAACCCTTTTTTAGGTGTTGTGAA
AACCACCGCTAATTCAAAGCAACCGGTATGGACTGGACCTGGAGGATCCTCTTCTTGGTGGCGGCCGCCA
CAGGCGCGCACTCCGAATTCGATATCCTCGAGGCTAGCACACAGAGCCCATCCGTCTTCCCCTTGACCCG
CTGCTGCAAAAACATTCCCTCCAATGCCACCTCCGTGACTCTGGGCTGCCTGGCCACGGGCTACTTCCCG
GAGCCGGTGATGGTGACCTGGGACACAGGCTCCCTCAACGGGACAACTATGACCTTACCAGCCACCACCC
TCACGCTCTCTGGTCACTATGCCACCATCAGCTTGCTGACCGTCTCGGGTGCGTGGGCCAAGCAGATGTT
CACCTGCCGTGTGGCACACACTCCATCGTCCACAGACTGGGTCGACAACAAAACCTTCAGCGTCTGCTCC
AGGGACTTCACCCCGCCCACCGTGAAGATCTTACAGTCGTCCTGCGACGGCGGCGGGCACTTCCCCCCGA
CCATCCAGCTCCTGTGCCTCGTCTCTGGGTACACCCCAGGGACTATCAACATCACCTGGCTGGAGGACGG
GCAGGTCATGGACGTGGACTTGTCCACCGCCTCTACCACGCAGGAGGGTGAGCTGGCCTCCACACAAAGC
GAGCTCACCCTCAGCCAGAAGCACTGGCTGTCAGACCGCACCTACACCTGCCAGGTCACCTATCAAGGTC
ACACCTTTGAGGACAGCACCAAGAAGTGTGCAGATTCCAACCCGAGAGGGGTGAGCGCCTACCTAAGCCG
GCCCAGCCCGTTCGACCTGTTCATCCGCAAGTCGCCCACGATCACCTGTCTGGTGGTGGACCTGGCACCC
AGCAAGGGGACCGTGAACCTGACCTGGTCCCGGGCCAGTGGGAAGCCTGTGAACCACTCCACCAGAAAGG
AGGAGAAGCAGCGCAATGGCACGTTAACCGTCACGTCCACCCTGCCGGTGGGCACCCGAGACTGGATCGA
GGGGGAGACCTACCAGTGCAGGGTGACCCACCCCCACCTGCCCAGGGCCCTCATGCGGTCCACGACCAAG
ACCAGCGGCCCGCGTGCTGCCCCGGAAGTCTATGCGTTTGCGACGCCGGAGTGGCCGGGGAGCCGGGACA
AGCGCACCCTCGCCTGCCTGATCCAGAACTTCATGCCTGAGGACATCTCGGTGCAGTGGCTGCACAACGA
GGTGCAGCTCCCGGACGCCCGGCACAGCACGACGCAGCCCCGCAAGACCAAGGGCTCCGGCTTCTTCGTC
TTCAGCCGCCTGGAGGTGACCAGGGCCGAATGGGAGCAGAAAGATGAGTTCATCTGCCGTGCAGTCCATG
AGGCAGCGAGCCCCTCACAGACCGTCCAGCGAGCGGTGTCTGTAAATCCCGGTAAATGATGTACAGCTAG
CTGGCCAGACATGATAAGATACATTGATGAGTTTGGACAAACCACAACTAGAATGCAGTGAAAAAAATGC
TTTATTTGTGAAATTTGTGATGCTATTGCTTTATTTGTAACCATTATAAGCTGCAATAAACAAGTTAACA
ACAACAATTGCATTCATTTTATGTTTCAGGTTCAGGGGGAGGTGTGGGAGGTTTTTTAAAGCAAGTAAAA
CCTCTACAAATGTGGTATGGAAATGTTAATTAACTAGCCATGACCAAAATCCCTTAACGTGAGTTTTCGT
TCCACTGAGCGTCAGACCCCGTAGAAAAGATCAAAGGATCTTCTTGAGATCCTTTTTTTCTGCGCGTAAT
CTGCTGCTTGCAAACAAAAAAACCACCGCTACCAGCGGTGGTTTGTTTGCCGGATCAAGAGCTACCAACT
CTTTTTCCGAAGGTAACTGGCTTCAGCAGAGCGCAGATACCAAATACTGTTCTTCTAGTGTAGCCGTAGT
TAGGCCACCACTTCAAGAACTCTGTAGCACCGCCTACATACCTCGCTCTGCTAATCCTGTTACCAGTGGC
TGCTGCCAGTGGCGATAAGTCGTGTCTTACCGGGTTGGACTCAAGACGATAGTTACCGGATAAGGCGCAG
CGGTCGGGCTGAACGGGGGGTTCGTGCACACAGCCCAGCTTGGAGCGAACGACCTACACCGAACTGAGAT
ACCTACAGCGTGAGCTATGAGAAAGCGCCACGCTTCCCGAAGGGAGAAAGGCGGACAGGTATCCGGTAAG
CGGCAGGGTCGGAACAGGAGAGCGCACGAGGGAGCTTCCAGGGGGAAACGCCTGGTATCTTTATAGTCCT
GTCGGGTTTCGCCACCTCTGACTTGAGCGTCGATTTTTGTGATGCTCGTCAGGGGGGCGGAGCCTATGGA
AAAACGCCAGCAACGCGGCCTTTTTACGGTTCCTGGCCTTTTGCTGGCCTTTTGCTCACATGTTCTTAAT
TAACCTGCAGGCGTTACATAACTTACGGTAAATGGCCCGCCTGGCTGACCGCCCAACGACCCCCGCCCAT
TGACGTCAATAATGACGTATGTTCCCATAGTAACGCCAATAGGGACTTTCCATTGACGTCAATGGGTGGA
GTATTTACGGTAAACTGCCCACTTGGCAGTACATCAAGTGTATCATATGCCAAGTACGCCCCCTATTGAC
GTCAATGACGGTAAATGGCCCGCCTGGCATTATGCCCAGTACATGACCTTATGGGACTTTCCTACTTGGC
AGTACATCTACGTATTAGTCATCGCTATTACCATGATGATGCGGTTTTGGCAGTACATCAATGGGCGTGG
ATAGCGGTTTGACTCACGGGGATTTCCAAGTCTCCACCCCATTGACGTCAATGGGAGTTTGTTTTGACTA
GTGGAGCCGAGAGTAATTCATACAAAAGGAGGGATCGCCTTCGCAAGGGGAGAGCCCAGGGACCGTCCCT
AAATTCTCACAGACCCAAATCCCTGTAGCCGCCCCACGACAGCGCGAGGAGCATGCGCCCAGGGCTGAGC
GCGGGTAGATCAGAGCACACAAGCTCACAGTCCCCGGCGGTGGGGGGAGGGGCGCGCTGAGCGGGGGCCA
GGGAGCTGGCGCGGGGCAAACTGGGAAAGTGGTGTCGTGTGCTGGCTCCGCCCTCTTCCCGAGGGTGGGG
GAGAACGGTATATAAGTGCGGTAGTCGCCTTGGACGTTCTTTTTCGCAACGGGTTTGCCGTCAGAACGCA
GGTGAGTGGCGGGTGTGGCTTCCGCGGGCCCCGGAGCTGGAGCCCTGCTCTGAGCGGGCCGGGCTGATAT
GCGAGTGTCGTCCGCAGGGTTTAGCTGTGAGCATTCCCACTTCGAGTGGCGGGCGGTGCGGGGGTGAGAG
TGCGAGGCCTAGCGGCAACCCCGTAGCCTCGCCTCGTGTCCGGCTTGAGGCCTAGCGTGGTGTCCGCCGC
CGCGTGCCACTCCGGCCGCACTATGCGTTTTTTGTCCTTGCTGCCCTCGATTGCCTTCCAGCAGCATGGG
CTAACAAAGGGAGGGTGTGGGGCTCACTCTTAAGGAGCCCATGAAGCTTACGTTGGATAGGAATGGAAGG
GCAGGAGGGGCGACTGGGGCCCGCCCGCCTTCGGAGCACATGTCCGACGCCACCTGGATGGGGCGAGGCC
TGTGGCTTTCCGAAGCAATCGGGCGTGAGTTTAGCCTACCTGGGCCATGTGGCCCTAGCACTGGGCACGG
TCTGGCCTGGCGGTGCCGCGTTCCCTTGCCTCCCAACAAGGGTGAGGCCGTCCCGCCCGGCACCAGTTGC
TTGCGCGGAAAGATGGCCGCTCCCGGGGCCCTGTTGCAAGGAGCTCAAAATGGAGGACGCGGCAGCCCGG
TGGAGCGGGCGGGTGAGTCACCCACACAAAGGAAGAGGGCCTTGCCCCTCGCCGGCCGCTGCTTCCTGTG
ACCCCGTGGTCTATCGGCCGCATAGTCACCTCGGGCTTCTCTTGAGCACCGCTCGTCGCGGCGGGGGGAG
GGGATCTAATGGCGTTGGAGTTTGTTCACATTTGGTGGGTGGAGACTAGTCAGGCCAGCCTGGCGCTGGA
AGTCATTCTTGGAATTTGCCCCTTTGAGTTTGGAGCGAGGCTAATTCTCAAGCCTCTTAGCGGTTCAAAG
GTATTTTCTAAACCCGTTTCCAGGTGTTGTGAAAGCCACCGCTAATTCAAAGCAATCCGGAATGTTGCCA
TCACAACTCATTGGGTTTCTGCTGCTCTGGGTTCCAGCTAGCCGCGGTGAATTCGATATCCTCGAGCGTA
CGGTGGCGGCGCCATCTGTCTTCATCTTCCCGCCATCTGATGAGCAGTTGAAATCTGGAACTGCCTCTGT
TGTGTGCCTGCTGAATAACTTCTATCCCAGAGAGGCCAAAGTACAGTGGAAGGTGGATAACGCCCTCCAA
TCGGGTAACTCCCAGGAGAGTGTCACAGAGCAGGACAGCAAGGACAGCACCTACAGCCTCAGCAGCACCC
TGACGCTGAGCAAAGCAGACTACGAGAAACACAAAGTCTACGCCTGCGAAGTCACCCATCAGGGCCTGAG
CTCGCCCGTCACAAAGAGCTTCAACAGGGGAGAGTGTTAGGGATCCCGTACGCCTAGGAGCAGGTTTCCC
CAATGACACAAAACGTGCAACTTGAAACTCCGCCTGGTCTTTCCAGGTCTAGAGGGGTAACACTTTGTAC
TGCGTTTGGCTCCACGCTCGATCCACTGGCGAGTGTTAGTAACAGCACTGTTGCTTCGTAGCGGAGCATG
ACGGCCGTGGGAACTCCTCCTTGGTAACAAGGACCCACGGGGCCAAAAGCCACGCCCACACGGGCCCGTC
ATGTGTGCAACCCCAGCACGGCGACTTTACTGCGAAACCCACTTTAAAGTGACATTGAAACTGGTACCCA
CACACTGGTGACAGGCTAAGGATGCCCTTCAGGTACCCCGAGGTAACACGCGACACTCGGGATCTGAGAA
GGGGACTGGGGCTTCTATAAAAGCGCTCGGTTTAAAAAGCTTCTATGCCTGAATAGGTGACCGGAGGTCG
GCACCTTTCCTTTGCAATTACTGACCCTATGAATACACTGACTGTTTGACAATTAATCATCGGCATAGTA
TATCGGCATAGTATAATACGACTCACTATAGGAGGGCCACCATGAAGAAACCTGAACTGACAGCAACTTC
TGTTGAGAAGTTTCTCATTGAAAAATTTGATTCTGTTTCTGATCTCATGCAGCTGTCTGAAGGTGAAGAA
AGCAGAGCCTTTTCTTTTGATGTTGGAGGAAGAGGTTATGTTCTGAGGGTCAATTCTTGTGCTGATGGTT
TTTACAAAGACAGATATGTTTACAGACACTTTGCCTCTGCTGCTCTGCCAATTCCAGAAGTTCTGGACAT
TGGAGAATTTTCTGAATCTCTCACCTACTGCATCAGCAGAAGAGCACAAGGAGTCACTCTCCAGGATCTC
CCTGAAACTGAGCTGCCAGCTGTTCTGCAACCTGTTGCTGAAGCAATGGATGCCATTGCAGCAGCTGATC
TGAGCCAAACCTCTGGATTTGGTCCTTTTGGTCCCCAAGGCATTGGTCAGTACACCACTTGGAGGGATTT
CATTTGTGCCATTGCTGATCCTCATGTCTATCACTGGCAGACTGTGATGGATGACACAGTTTCTGCTTCT
GTTGCTCAGGCACTGGATGAACTCATGCTGTGGGCAGAAGATTGTCCTGAAGTCAGACACCTGGTCCATG
CTGATTTTGGAAGCAACAATGTTCTGACAGACAATGGCAGAATCACTGCAGTCATTGACTGGTCTGAAGC
CATGTTTGGAGATTCTCAATATGAGGTTGCCAACATTTTTTTTTGGAGACCTTGGCTGGCTTGCATGGAA
CAACAAACAAGATATTTTGAAAGAAGACACCCAGAACTGGCTGGTTCCCCCAGACTGAGAGCCTACATGC
TCAGAATTGGCCTGGACCAACTGTATCAATCTCTGGTTGATGGAAACTTTGATGATGCTGCTTGGGCACA
AGGAAGATGTGATGCCATTGTGAGGTCTGGTGCTGGAACTGTTGGAAGAACTCAAATTGCAAGAAGGTCT
GCTGCTGTTTGGACTGATGGATGTGTTGAAGTTCTGGCTGACTCTGGAAACAGGAGACCCTCCACAAGAC
CCAGAGCCAAGGAATGAATATTAGCTAGATTATCCCTAATACCTGCCACCCCACTCTTAATCAGTGGTGG
AAGAACGGTCTCAGAACTGTTTGTTTCAATTGGCCATTTAAGTTTAGTAGTAAAAGACTGGTTAATGATA
ACAATGCATCGTAAAACCTTCAGAAGGAAAGGAGAATGTTTTGTGGACCACTTTGGTTTTCTTTTTTGCG
TGTGGCAGTTTTAAGTTATTAGTTTTTAAAATCAGTACTTTTTAATGGAAACAACTTGACCAAAAATTTG
TCACAGAATTTTGAGACCCATTAAAAAAGTTAAATGAGAAACCTGTGTGTTCCTTTGGTCAACACCGAGA
CATTTAGGTGAAAGACATCTAATTCTGGTTTTACGAATCTGGAAACTTCTTGAAAATGTAATTCTTGAGT
TAACACTTCTGGGTGGAGAATAGGGTTGTTTTCCCCCCACATAATTGGAAGGGGAAGGAATATCATTTAA
AGCTATGGGAGGGTTGCTTTGATTACAACACTGGAGAGAAATGCAGCATGTTGCTGATTGCCTGTCACTA
AAACAGGCCAAAAACTGAGTCCTTGGGTTGCATAGAAAGCTG
