>Addgene plasmid #61878 | pVITRO1-dV-IgE/κ | addgene partial sequence | sequence record 104832 | mEF1-Fwd 5'-TTTTGAGCGGAGCTAATTCTCGGG-3'
AAGGTATCTTTTAAACCCTTTTTTAGGTGTTGTGAAAACCACCGCTAATTCAAAGCAACCGGTATGGACT
GGACCTGGAGGATCCTCTTCTTGGTGGCGGCCGCCACAGGCGCGCACTCCGAATTCGATATCCTCGAGGC
TAGCACACAGAGCCCATCCGTCTTCCCCTTGACCCGCTGCTGCAAAAACATTCCCTCCAATGCCACCTCC
GTGACTCTGGGCTGCCTGGCCACGGGCTACTTCCCGGAGCCGGTGATGGTGACCTGGGACACAGGCTCCC
TCAACGGGACAACTATGACCTTACCAGCCACCACCCTCACGCTCTCTGGTCACTATGCCACCATCAGCTT
GCTGACCGTCTCGGGTGCGTGGGCCAAGCAGATGTTCACCTGCCGTGTGGCACACACTCCATCGTCCACA
GACTGGGTCGACAACAAAACCTTCAGCGTCTGCTCCAGGGACTTCACCCCGCCCACCGTGAAGATCTTAC
AGTCGTCCTGCGACGGCGGCGGGCACTTCCCCCCGACCATCCAGCTCCTGTGCCTCGTCTCTGGGTACAC
CCCAGGGACTATCAACATCACCTGGCTGGAGGACGGGCAGGTCATGGACGTGGACTTGTCCACCGCCTCT
ACCACGCAGGAGGGTGAGCTGGCCTCCACACAAAGCGAGCTCACCCTCAGCCAGAAGCACTGGCTGTCAG
ACCGCACCTACACCTGCCAGGTCACCTATCAAGGTCACACCTTTGAGGACAGCACCAAGAAGTGTGCAGA
TTCCAACCCGAGAGGGGTGAGCGCCTACCTAAGCCGGCCCAGCCCGTTCGACCTGTTCATCCGCAAGTCG
CCCACGATCACCTGTCTGGTGGTGGACCTGGCACCCAGCAAGGGGACCGTGAACCTGACCTGGTCCCGGG
CCAGTGGGAAGCCTGTGAACCACTCCACCAGAAAGGAGGAGAAGCAGCGCAATGGCACGTTAACCGTCAC
GTCCACCCTG
