>Addgene plasmid #61878 | pVITRO1-dV-IgE/κ | addgene partial sequence | sequence record 107276 | pVITRO-P25F 5'-CAAAGGTATTTTCTAAACCCGTTTC-3'
AGCCACCGCTAATTCAAAGCAATCCGGAATGTTGCCATCACAACTCATTGGGTTTCTGCTGCTCTGGGTT
CCAGCTAGCCGCGGTGAATTCGATATCCTCGAGCGTACGGTGGCGGCGCCATCTGTCTTCATCTTCCCGC
CATCTGATGAGCAGTTGAAATCTGGAACTGCCTCTGTTGTGTGCCTGCTGAATAACTTCTATCCCAGAGA
GGCCAAAGTACAGTGGAAGGTGGATAACGCCCTCCAATCGGGTAACTCCCAGGAGAGTGTCACAGAGCAG
GACAGCAAGGACAGCACCTACAGCCTCAGCAGCACCCTGACGCTGAGCAAAGCAGACTACGAGAAACACA
AAGTCTACGCCTGCGAAGTCACCCATCAGGGCCTGAGCTCGCCCGTCACAAAGAGCTTCAACAGGGGAGA
GTGTTAGGGATCCCGTACGCCTAGGAGCAGGTTTCCCCAATGACACAAAACGTGCAACTTGAAACTCCGC
CTGGTCTTTCCAGGTCTAGAGGGGTAACACTTTGTACTGCGTTTGGCTCCACGCTCGATCCACTGGCGAG
TGTTAGTAACAGCACTGTTGCTTCGTAGCGGAGCATGACGGCCGTGGGAACTCCTCCTTGGTAACAAGGA
CCCACGGGGCCAAAAGCCACGCCCACACGGGCCCGTCATGTGTGCAACCCCAGCACGGCGACTTTACTGC
GAAACCCACTTTAAAGTGACATTGAAACTGGTACCCACACACTGGTGACAGGCTAAGGATGCCCTTCAGG
TACCCCGAGGTAACACGCGACACTCGGGATCTGAGAAGGGGACTGGGGCTTCTATAAAAGCGCTCGGTTT
AAAAAGCTTCTATGCCTGAATAGGTGACCGGAGGTCGGCACCTTTCCTTTGCAATTACTGACCCTATGAA
TACACTGACTGTTTGACAATTAATCATCGGCATAGTATATCGGCATAGTATAATACGACTCACTATAGGA
GGGCCACCATGAAGAAACCTGAACTGACAGCAACTTCTGTTGAGAA
