>Addgene plasmid #61878 | pVITRO1-dV-IgE/κ | addgene partial sequence | sequence record 107281 | EBV-rev 5'-GTGGTTTGTCCAAACTCATC-3'
TCATTTACCGGGATTTACAGACACCGCTCGCTGGACGGTCTGTGAGGGGCTCGCTGCCTCATGGACTGCA
CGGCAGATGAACTCATCTTTCTGCTCCCATTCGGCCCTGGTCACCTCCAGGCGGCTGAAGACGAAGAAGC
CGGAGCCCTTGGTCTTGCGGGGCTGCGTCGTGCTGTGCCGGGCGTCCGGGAGCTGCACCTCGTTGTGCAG
CCACTGCACCGAGATGTCCTCAGGCATGAAGTTCTGGATCAGGCAGGCGAGGGTGCGCTTGTCCCGGCTC
CCCGGCCACTCCGGCGTCGCAAACGCATAGACTTCCGGGGCAGCACGCGGGCCGCTGGTCTTGGTCGTGG
ACCGCATGAGGGCCCTGGGCAGGTGGGGGTGGGTCACCCTGCACTGGTAGGTCTCCCCCTCGATCCAGTC
TCGGGTGCCCACCGGCAGGGTGGACGTGACGGTTAACGTGCCATTGCGCTGCTTCTCCTCCTTTCTGGTG
GAGTGGTTCACAGGCTTCCCACTGGCCCGGGACCAGGTCAGGTTCACGGTCCCCTTGCTGGGTGCCAGGT
CCACCACCAGACAGGTGATCGTGGGCGACTTGCGGATGAACAGGTCGAACGGGCTGGGCCGGCTTAGGTA
GGCGCTCACCCCTCTCGGGTTGGAATCTGCACACTTCTTGGTGCTGTCCTCAAAGGTGTGACCTTGATAG
GTGACCTGGCAGGTGTAGGTGCGGTCTGACAGCCAGTGCTTCTGGCTGAGGGTGAGCTCGCTTTGTGTGG
AGGCCAGCTCACCCTCCTGCGTGGTAGAGGCGGTGGACAAGTCCACGTCCATGACCTGCCCGTCCTCCAG
CCAGGTGATGTTGA
